>Addgene plasmid #236191 | IMPT-11371 | addgene full sequence | sequence record 476308 | Addgene NGS Result
G
[124 nt withheld, positions 2-125]
C
[91 nt withheld, positions 127-217]
A
[49 nt withheld, positions 219-267]
CCTTTGACGTTGGAGTCCACGTTCTT
[37 nt withheld, positions 294-330]
ACCCTATCTCGGTCTATTCTTTTGATTTATAAGGGATTTTGCCGATTTCGGCCTATTGGTTAAAAAATGA
GCTGATTTAACAAAAATTTAACGCGAATTTTAACAAAATATTAACGCTTACAATTTAGGTGGCACTTTTC
GGGGAAATGTGCGCGGAACCCCTATTTGTTTATTTTTCTAAATACATTCAAATATGTATCCGCTCATGAG
ACAATAACCCTGATAAATGCTTCAATAATATTGAAAAAGGAAGAGTATGAGTATTCAACATTTCCGTGTC
GCCCTTATTCCCTTTTTTGCGGCATTTTGCCTTCCTGTTTTTGCTCACCCAGAAACGCTGGTGAAAGTAA
AAGATGCTGAAGATCAGTTGGGTGCACGAGTGGGTTACATCGAACTGGATCTCAACAGCGGTAAGATCCT
TGAGAGTTTTCGCCCCGAAGAACGTTTTCCAATGATGAGCACTTTTAAAGTTCTGCTATGTGGCGCGGTA
TTATCCCGTATTGACGCCGGGCAAGAGCAACTCGGTCGCCGCATACACTATTCTCAGAATGACTTGGTTG
AGTACTCACCAGTCACAGAAAAGCATCTTACGGATGGCATGACAGTAAGAGAATTATGCAGTGCTGCCAT
AACCATGAGTGATAACACTGCGGCCAACTTACTTCTGACAACGATCGGAGGACCGAAGGAGCTAACCGCT
TTTTTGCACAACATGGGGGATCATGTAACTCGCCTTGATCGTTGGGAACCGGAGCTGAATGAAGCCATAC
CAAACGACGAGCGTGACACCACGATGCCTGTAGCAATGGCAACAACGTTGCGCAAACTATTAACTGGCGA
ACTACTTACTCTAGCTTCCCGGCAACAATTAATAGACTGGATGGAGGCGGATAAAGTTGCAGGACCACTT
CTGCGCTCGGCCCTTCCGGCTGGCTGGTTTATTGCTGATAAATCTGGAGCCGGTGAGCGTGGGTCTCGCG
GTATCATTGCAGCACTGGGGCCAGATGGTAAGCCCTCCCGTATCGTAGTTATCTACACGACGGGGAGTCA
GGCAACTATGGATGAACGAAATAGACAGATCGCTGAGATAGGTGCCTCACTGATTAAGCATTGGTAACTG
TCAGACCAAGTTTACTCATATATACTTTAGATTGATTTAAAACTTCATTTTTAATTTAAAAGGATCTAGG
TGAAGATCCTTTTTGATAATCTCATGACCAAAATCCCTTAACGTGAGTTTTCGTTCCACTGAGCGTCAGA
CCCCGTAGAAAAGATCAAAGGATCTTCTTGAGATCCTTTTTTTCTGCGCGTAATCTGCTGCTTGCAAACA
AAAAAACCACCGCTACCAGCGGTGGTTTGTTTGCCGGATCAAGAGCTACCAACTCTTTTTCCGAAGGTAA
CTGGCTTCAGCAGAGCGCAGATACCAAATACTGTTCTTCTAGTGTAGCCGTAGTTAGGCCACCACTTCAA
GAACTCTGTAGCACCGCCTACATACCTCGCTCTGCTAATCCTGTTACCAGTGGCTGCTGCCAGTGGCGAT
AAGTCGTGTCTTACCGGGTTGGACTCAAGACGATAGTTACCGGATAAGGCGCAGCGGTCGGGCTGAACGG
GGGGTTCGTGCACACAGCCCAGCTTGGAGCGAACGACCTACACCGAACTGAGATACCTACAGCGTGAGCT
ATGAGAAAGCGCCACGCTTCCCGAAGGGAGAAAGGCGGACAGGTATCCGGTAAGCGGCAGGGTCGGAACA
GGAGAGCGCACGAGGGAGCTTCCAGGGGGAAACGCCTGGTATCTTTATAGTCCTGTCGGGTTTCGCCACC
TCTGACTTGAGCGTCGATTTTTGTGATGCTCGTCAGGGGGGCGGAGCCTATGGAAAAACGCCAGCAACGC
GGCCTTTTTACGGTTCCTGGCCTTTTGCTGGCCTTTTGCTCACATGTTCTTTCCTGCGTTATCCCCTGAT
TCTGTGGATAACCGTATTACCGCCTTTGAGTGAGCTGATACCGCTCGCCGCAGCCGAACGACCGAGCGCA
GCGAGTCAGTGAGCGAGGAAGCGGAAGAGCGCCTGATGCGGTATTTTCTCCTTACGCATCTGTGCGGTAT
TTCACACCGCATAGACCAGCCGCGTAACCTGGCAAAATCGGTTACGGTTGAGTAATAAATGGATGCCCTG
CGTAAGCGGGTGTGGGCGGACAATAAAGTCTTAAACTGAACAAAATAGATCTAAACTATGACAATAAAGT
CTTAAACTAGACAGAATAGTTGTAAACTGAAATCAGTCCAGTTATGCTGTGAAAAAGCATACTGGACTTT
TGTTATGGCTAAAGCAAACTCTTCATTTTCTGAAGTGCAAATTGCCCGTCGTATTAAAGAGGGGCGTGGC
CAAGGGCATGGTAAAGACTATATTCGCGGCGTTGTGACAATTTACCGAACAACTCCGCGGCCGGGAAGCC
GATCTCGGCTTGAACGAATTGTTAGGTGGCGGTACTTGGGTCGATATCAAAGTGCATCACTTCTTCCCGT
ATGCCCAACTTTGTATAGAGAGCCACTGCGGGATCGTCACCGTAATCTGCTTGCACGTAGATCACATAAG
CACCAAGCGCGTTGGCCTCATGCTTGAGGAGATTGATGAGCGCGGTGGCAATGCCCTGCCTCCGGTGCTC
GCCGGAGACTGCGAGATCATAGATATAGATCTCACTACGCGGCTGCTCAAACTTGGGCAGAACGTAAGCC
GCGAGAGCGCCAACAACCGCTTCTTGGTCGAAGGCAGCAAGCGCGATGAATGTCTTACTACGGAGCAAGT
TCCCGAGGTAATCGGAGTCCGGCTGATGTTGGGAGTAGGTGGCTACGTCTCCGAACTCACGACCGAAAAG
ATCAAGAGCAGCCCGCATGGATTTGACTTGGTCAGGGCCGAGCCTACATGTGCGAATGATGCCCATACTT
GAGCCACCTAACTTTGTTTTAGGGCGACTGCCCTGCTGCGTAACATCGTTGCTGCTGCGTAACATCGTTG
CTGCTCCATAACATCAAACATCGACCCACGGCGTAACGCGCTTGCTGCTTGGATGCCCGAGGCATAGACT
GTACAAAAAAACAGTCATAACAAGCCATGAAAACCGCCACTGCGCCGTTACCACCGCTGCGTTCGGTCAA
GGTTCTGGACCAGTTGCGTGAGCGCATACGCTACTTGCATTACAGTTTACGAACCGAACAGGCTTATGTC
AACTGGGTTCGTGCCTTCATCCGTTTCCACGGTGTGCGTCACCCGGCAACCTTGGGCAGCAGCGAAGTCG
AGGCATTTCTGTCCTGGCTGGCGAACGAGCGCAAGGTTTCGGTCTCCACGCATCGTCAGGCATTGGCGGC
CTTGCTGTTCTTCTACGGCAAGGTGCTGTGCACGGATCTGCCCTGGCTTCAGGAGATCGGAAGACCTCGG
CCGTCGCGGCGCTTGCCGGTGGTGCTGACCCCGGATGAAGTGGTTCGCATCCTCGGTTTTCTGGAAGGCG
AGCATCGTTTGTTCGCCCAGGACTCTAGCTATAGTTCTAGTGGTTGGCTACGTATACTCCGGAATATTAA
TAGATCATGGAGATAATTAAAATGATAACCATCTCGCAAATAAATAAGTATTTTACTGTTTTCGTAACAG
TTTTGTAATAAAAAAACCTATAAATATTCCGGATTATTCATACCGTCCCACCATCGGGCGCGGATCCATG
AAGACGATTATCGCACTTTCGTACATTTTTTGTCTTGTCTTCGCCGGCGCTCCTGGTGATTACAAGGATG
ATGACGATAAACATCATCACCATCACCATCATCATCATCATCTGGAAGTGCTTTTTCAAGGGCCGGGCGC
CGACCTGGAAGACAACTGGGAAACCTTAAATGACAATCTGAAAGTAATAGAAAAGGCAGACAATGCGGCT
CAAGTAAAGGATGCTCTGACCAAGATGCGGGCAGCTGCGCTTGATGCGCAGAAAGCCACACCCCCAAAAT
TAGAAGACAAGTCACCTGACAGCCCAGAGATGAAGGACTTCAGGCACGGTTTCGACATATTAGTGGGACA
GATCGACGATGCCCTAAAGCTCGCCAACGAAGGAAAGGTCAAAGAAGCACAGGCTGCGGCCGAACAATTG
AAAACAACGCGTAACGCTTATATCCAAAAATACCTAGGCTCGCCAATAATGGAGAGCTCGTTTTCATTTG
GGGTTATCCTAGCGGTATTGGCGAGCCTCATCATAGCCACGAACACACTTGTTGCGGTAGCGGTACTGCT
CTTAATCCATAAAAACGACGGCGTATCCCTATGTTTTACCCTCAACCTAGCGGTTGCCGACACCTTAATA
GGTGTCGCAATTTCGGGATTACTGACAGACCAACTGTCATCCCCTTCTAGACCTACGCAGAAGACACTTT
GCTCGCTCAGAATGGCTTTCGTGACGTCGTCCGCAGCAGCATCTGTTCTGACCGTGATGTTGATAACCTT
TGACCGGTATCTAGCAATTAAGCAACCCTTCCGATACTTGAAGATAATGTCGGGATTTGTCGCGGGGGCG
TGCATTGCTGGACTTTGGCTCGTCTCTTATTTAATAGGGTTTCTGCCACTGGGGATACCGATGTTCCAAC
AGACAGCGTACAAAGGTCAGTGCTCATTTTTCGCCGTTTTCCACCCTCACTTTGTGCTAACTCTGTCCTG
TGTCGGATTCTTCCCCGCAATGCTTCTTTTTGTGTTCTTCTATTGCGATATGCTAAAAATTGCTTCTATG
CACTCTCAACAAATACGTAAGATGGAGCATGCCGGCGCCATGGCGGGAGGTTATAGAAGTCCGCGAACAC
CCTCTGATTTCAAAGCCCTCCGGACTGTGAGCGTGCTCATCGGGAGTTTTGCGTTATCATGGACCCCGTT
CCTTATCACTGGAATTGTACAAGTAGCTTGTCAAGAGTGTCACTTGTACTTAGTGTTGGAACGCTATCTG
TGGCTCCTAGGCGTGGGCAACAGTCTGCTCAATCCTCTGATCTATGCATATTGGCAAAAGGAGGTCAGGT
TGCAATTATACCATATGGCACTGGGGGTAAAGAAGGTCCTTACGAGTTTTCTCCTGTTCCTCAGTGCTCG
CAACTGTGGGCCCGAACGACCACGTGAATCCAGCTGCCACATTGTTACCATTAGTAGCAGTGAGTTTGAC
GGGGTCTTTACTTTGGAGGACTTTGTTGGAGATTGGGAACAAACGGCTGCTTATAACCTGGATCAAGTTC
TCGAGCAAGGAGGCGTTTCTTCGCTACTTCAGAATCTTGCCGTTTCCGTTACTCCGATCCAGCGAATAGT
CCGGTCTGGGGAAAATGCGCTGAAAATAGATATACACGTGATCATACCCTACGAGGGGCTCTCTGCGGAC
CAGATGGCCCAGATCGAGGAGGTGTTCAAAGTCGTGTATCCTGTTGACGACCACCACTTTAAGGTCATTT
TACCGTACGGAACCCTAGTCATTGACGGAGTGACGCCCAATATGCTCAATTATTTCGGCCGGCCATACGA
AGGGATTGCGGTTTTTGATGGCAAGAAGATAACGGTCACTGGCACGCTTTGGAACGGTAACAAAATTATC
GACGAGCGTTTGATTACACCTGATGGGTCGATGCTCTTTAGAGTAACTATTAACTCCGGCGGATCACTTG
AAGTCTTGTTTCAGGGACCGGGAGGTTCCGTATCAAAGGGAGAGGAGCTATTTACGGGTGTTGTACCAAT
CCTCGTCGAATTGGATGGTGATGTGAATGGTCACAAGTTCTCGGTAAGCGGCGAGGGTGAGGGTGATGCA
ACCTATGGCAAATTGACACTGAAATTCATTTGCACCACTGGGAAATTGCCAGTCCCGTGGCCTACTCTCG
TCACAACCTTGACTTATGGCGTTCAGTGCTTCAGCAGATATCCTGACCATATGAAACAGCATGACTTTTT
CAAATCCGCTATGCCCGAGGGGTATGTTCAGGAGCGCACTATCTTCTTCAAAGATGACGGGAACTACAAG
ACGAGGGCAGAAGTTAAATTCGAAGGTGATACACTCGTAAATAGGATTGAACTAAAGGGCATCGATTTCA
AAGAGGATGGCAATATACTAGGTCATAAGTTGGAATATAATTACAACAGTCATAACGTATACATCATGGC
AGACAAGCAGAAAAATGGCATAAAAGTTAATTTTAAAATTCGACACAATATAGAAGACGGTTCAGTACAG
TTAGCCGACCATTACCAACAGAATACTCCAATTGGAGATGGTCCGGTGTTATTACCAGATAACCACTACC
TTTCTACCCAGTCAGCCTTAAGTAAAGATCCTAACGAGAAACGCGATCACATGGTATTGCTAGAATTTGT
GACTGCAGCTGGAATCACATTAGGTATGGATGAGCTATACAAATGAAAGCTTGTCGAGAAGTACTAGAGG
ATCATAATCAGCCATACCACATTTGTAGAGGTTTTACTTGCTTTAAAAAACCTCCCACACCTCCCCCTGA
ACCTGAAACATAAAATGAATGCAATTGTTGTTGTTAACTTGTTTATTGCAGCTTATAATGGTTACAAATA
AAGCAATAGCATCACAAATTTCACAAATAAAGCATTTTTTTCACTGCATTCTAGTTGTGGTTTGTCCAAA
CTCATCAATGTATCTTATCATGTCTGGATCTGATCACTGCTTGAGCCTAGGAGATCCGAACCAGATAAGT
GAAATCTAGTTCCAAACTATTTTGTCATTTTTAATTTTCGTATTAGCTTACGACGCTACACCCAGTTCCC
ATCTATTTTGTCACTCTTCCCTAAATAATCCTTAAAAACTCCATTTCCACCCCTCCCAGTTCCCAACTAT
TTTGTCCGCCCACAGCGGGGCATTTTTCTTCCTGTTATGTTTTTAATCAAACATCCTGCCAACTCCATGT
GACAAACCGTCATCTTCGGCTACTTTTTCTCTGTCACAGAATGAAAATTTTTCTGTCATCTCTTCGTTAT
TAATGTTTGTAATTGACTGAATATCAACGCTTATTTGCAGCCTGAATGGCGAATGG
Features (pLannotate 1.2.2; 20 found; start..end, strand, type, name):
      2..456     +  rep_origin     f1 ori (sequence partly withheld): f1 bacteriophage origin of replication; arrow indicates direction of (+) strand synthesis
    482..586     +  promoter       AmpR promoter: bla
    587..1447    +  CDS            AmpR: β-lactamase; bla; confers resistance to ampicillin, carbenicillin, and related antibiotics
   1618..2206    +  rep_origin     ori: high-copy-number ColE1/pMB1/pBR322/pUC origin of replication
   2392..2443    -  misc_feature   bom (fragment): basis of mobility region from pBR322
   2511..2735    -  mobile_element Tn7R: mini-Tn7 element (right end of the Tn7 transposon) Tn7
   2802..3335    -  CDS            GmR: gentamycin acetyltransferase; aacC1; confers resistance to gentamycin
   3524..3552    -  promoter       Pc promoter: intI1 (promoter lies within the coding sequence); class 1 integron promoter
   3530..3877    -  CDS            YPR2_ECOLX (fragment): Protein predicted: Swiss-Prot protein existence level 4. From Escherichia coli.
   3904..3995    +  promoter       polyhedrin promoter: polh from Autographa californica; promoter for the baculovirus polyhedrin gene
   4098..4120    +  CDS            2xFLAG (fragment): two tandem FLAG® epitope tags
   4125..4147    +  CDS            10xHis (fragment): 10xHis affinity tag
   4179..4493    +  CDS            cybC (fragment): C562_ECOLX - Experimental evidence at protein level: Swiss-Prot protein existence level 1. Electron-transport protein of unknown function. From Escherichia coli.
   4509..5513    +  CDS            GPR119: GP119_HUMAN - Experimental evidence at protein level: Swiss-Prot protein existence level 1. Receptor for the endogenous fatty-acid ethanolamide oleoylethanolamide (OEA) and lysophosphatidylcholine (LPC). Functions as a glucose-dependent insulinotropic receptor. The activity of this receptor is mediated by G proteins which activate adenylate cyclase. Seems to act through a G(s) mediated pathway. From Homo sapiens (Human).
   5481..5984    +  CDS            LUCI_OPLGR (fragment): Experimental evidence at protein level: Swiss-Prot protein existence level 1. Catalytic subunit of oplophorus-luciferin 2-monooxygenase. Oxidoreductase that converts coelenterazine (the oplophorus luciferin) to coelenteramide under emission of blue light with a maximum at 454 nm. Is also active with bisdeoxycoelenterazine. From Oplophorus gracilirostris (Luminous shrimp).
   6030..6743    +  CDS            EGFP: EGFP is a basic (constitutively fluorescent) green fluorescent protein published in 1996, derived from Aequorea victoria. It is reported to be a rapidly-maturing weak dimer with moderate acid sensitivity.
   6770..6853    +  CDS            large T antigen (fragment): large T antigen from SV40 (simian virus 40)
   6876..7010    +  polyA_signal   SV40 poly(A) signal: SV40 polyadenylation signal
   7039..7204    -  mobile_element Tn7L: mini-Tn7 element (left end of the Tn7 transposon) Tn7
   7367..7383    +  CDS            lacZα (fragment): LacZα fragment of β-galactosidase; lacZ fragment
