[The description below was written by a language model from this plasmid's Addgene catalogue record and pLannotate feature annotations shown in this document.]
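Description:
IMPT-11371 is a baculovirus donor plasmid built on the pFastBac1 backbone for producing human GPR119, a Gs-coupled receptor for lipid ligands such as oleoylethanolamide, in insect cells. In E. coli it is maintained as a high-copy plasmid through a ColE1/pUC-type origin and selected with ampicillin via the β-lactamase gene; an f1 origin is also present. The expression cassette sits between the Tn7R and Tn7L ends of a mini-Tn7 element together with a gentamicin resistance gene. This is the standard arrangement that allows site-specific transposition of the cassette into a bacmid, from which recombinant baculovirus is then generated.

Within the transposable segment, the strong late polyhedrin promoter from Autographa californica drives a synthesized fusion open reading frame terminated by an SV40 polyadenylation signal. The annotated features indicate N-terminal FLAG and polyhistidine affinity tag sequences, followed by a segment matching E. coli cytochrome b562 (cybC), the parent of the BRIL fusion partner commonly used to stabilise GPCRs, and then the GPR119 coding sequence. Downstream of the receptor the table detects a fragment of the Oplophorus luciferase catalytic subunit, consistent with a NanoLuc-derived module, although the record does not say whether it is a full or split version. EGFP follows it, presumably as a fluorescent readout of expression. This multi-part fusion accounts for the 2.7 kb insert, far longer than the receptor alone. The record does not describe the linkers or any protease sites. The associated work concerns native mass spectrometry prescreening of GPCR complexes ahead of cryo-EM, so the construct is intended for receptor production and purification for structural studies.
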