Addgene plasmid #236191: IMPT-11371
Purpose: Express GPR119 in insect cells
Depositing lab: Vadim Cherezov. Depositing organization: University of Southern California. Publication: Native mass spectrometry prescreening of G protein-coupled receptor complexes for cryo-EM structure determination. Kim D, Liu W, Viner R, Cherezov V. Structure. 2024 Dec 5;32(12):2206-2219.e4. doi: 10.1016/j.str.2024.10.004. Epub 2024 Oct 28. PubMed 39471802.
Backbone
  Vector backbone: pFastBac1
  Backbone manufacturer: gibco
  Vector type: Insect Expression
Growth in bacteria
  Bacterial resistance: Ampicillin, 100 μg/mL
  Growth temperature: 37°C
  Growth strain: DH5alpha
  Copy number: High Copy
Gene/Insert
  Gene/Insert name: GPR119
  Species: H. sapiens (human)
  Insert size (bp): 2709
  Entrez Gene: GPR119 (a.k.a. GPCR2)
  Promoter: polyhedrin
  Cloning method: Gene Synthesis
  Sequencing primers: 5′ GGATTATTCATACCGTCCCA; 3′ CAAATGTGGTATGGCTGATT
Terms and licenses: Academic/Nonprofit Terms; Industry Terms: Not Available to Industry
How to cite: IMPT-11371 was a gift from Vadim Cherezov (Addgene plasmid # 236191 ; http://n2t.net/addgene:236191 ; RRID:Addgene_236191)
